>Addgene plasmid #70437 | R777-E153 Hs.PAK4 | depositor full sequence | sequence record 125886 | Full Sequence
TTAACGCTAGCATGGATGTTTTCCCAGTCACGACGTTGTAAAACGACGGCCAGTCTTAAAATTCGAGCTC
GGTCCGAGGATCCGAAATAATGATTTTATTTTGACTGATAGTGACCTGTTCGTTGCAACAAATTGATAAG
CAATGCTTTTTTATAATGCCAACTTTGTACAAAAAAGTTGGCACCATGTTTGGGAAGAGGAAGAAGCGGG
TGGAGATCTCCGCGCCGTCCAACTTCGAGCACCGCGTGCACACGGGCTTCGACCAGCACGAGCAGAAGTT
CACGGGGCTGCCCCGCCAGTGGCAGAGCCTGATCGAGGAGTCGGCTCGCCGGCCCAAGCCCCTCGTCGAC
CCCGCCTGCATCACCTCCATCCAGCCCGGGGCCCCCAAGACCATCGTGCGGGGCAGCAAAGGTGCCAAAG
ATGGGGCCCTCACGCTGCTGCTGGACGAGTTTGAGAACATGTCGGTGACACGCTCCAACTCCCTGCGGAG
AGACAGCCCGCCGCCGCCCGCCCGTGCCCGCCAGGAAAATGGGATGCCAGAGGAGCCGGCCACCACGGCC
AGAGGGGGCCCAGGGAAGGCAGGCAGCCGAGGCCGGTTCGCCGGTCACAGCGAGGCGGGTGGCGGCAGTG
GTGACAGGCGACGGGCGGGGCCAGAGAAGAGGCCCAAGTCTTCCAGGGAGGGCTCAGGGGGTCCCCAGGA
GTCCTCCCGGGACAAACGCCCCCTCTCCGGGCCTGATGTCGGCACCCCCCAGCCTGCTGGTCTGGCCAGT
GGGGCGAAACTGGCAGCTGGCCGGCCCTTTAACACCTACCCGAGGGCTGACACGGACCACCCATCCCGGG
GTGCCCAGGGGGAGCCTCATGACGTGGCCCCTAACGGGCCATCAGCGGGGGGCCTGGCCATCCCCCAGTC
CTCCTCCTCCTCCTCCCGGCCTCCCACCCGAGCCCGAGGTGCCCCCAGCCCTGGAGTGCTGGGACCCCAC
GCCTCAGAGCCCCAGCTGGCCCCTCCAGCCTGCACCCCCGCCGCCCCTGCTGTTCCTGGGCCCCCTGGCC
CCCGCTCACCACAGCGGGAGCCACAGCGAGTATCCCATGAGCAGTTCCGGGCTGCCCTGCAGCTGGTGGT
GGACCCAGGCGACCCCCGCTCCTACCTGGACAACTTCATCAAGATTGGCGAGGGCTCCACGGGCATCGTG
TGCATCGCCACCGTGCGCAGCTCGGGCAAGCTGGTGGCCGTCAAGAAGATGGACCTGCGCAAGCAGCAGA
GGCGCGAGCTGCTCTTCAACGAGGTGGTAATCATGAGGGACTACCAGCACGAGAATGTGGTGGAGATGTA
CAACAGCTACCTGGTGGGGGACGAGCTCTGGGTGGTCATGGAGTTCCTGGAAGGAGGCGCCCTCACCGAC
ATCGTCACCCACACCAGGATGAACGAGGAGCAGATCGCGGCCGTGTGCCTTGCAGTGCTGCAGGCCCTGT
CGGTGCTCCACGCCCAGGGCGTCATCCACCGGGACATCAAGAGCGACTCGATCCTGCTGACCCATGATGG
CAGGGTGAAGCTGTCAGACTTTGGGTTCTGCGCCCAGGTGAGCAAGGAAGTGCCCCGAAGGAAGTCGCTG
GTCGGCACGCCCTACTGGATGGCCCCAGAGCTCATCTCCCGCCTTCCCTACGGGCCAGAGGTAGACATCT
GGTCGCTGGGGATAATGGTGATTGAGATGGTGGACGGAGAGCCCCCCTACTTCAACGAGCCACCCCTCAA
AGCCATGAAGATGATTCGGGACAACCTGCCACCCCGACTGAAGAACCTGCACAAGGTGTCGCCATCCCTG
AAGGGCTTCCTGGACCGCCTGCTGGTGCGAGACCCTGCCCAGCGGGCCACGGCAGCCGAGCTGCTGAAGC
ACCCATTCCTGGCCAAGGCAGGGCCGCCTGCCAGCATCGTGCCCCTCATGCGCCAGAACCGCACCAGATA
ATCAACTTTCTTGTACAAAGTTGGCATTATAGGAAAGCATTGCTTATCAATTTGTTGCAACGAACAGGTC
ACTATCAGTCAAAATAAAATCATTATTTGCATGCAAGCTTAGATCCTCTAGACCAGCCAGGACAGAAATG
CCTCGACTTCGCTGCTACCCAAGGTTGCCGGGTGACGCACACCGTGGAAACGGATGAAGGCACGAACCCA
GTGGACATAAGCCTGTTCGGTTCGTAAGCTGTAATGCAAGTAGCGTATGCGCTCACGCAACTGGTCCAGA
ACCTTGACCGAACGCAGCGGTGGTAACGGCGCAGTGGCGGTTTTCATGGCTTGTTATGACTGTTTTTTTG
GGGTACAGTCTATGCCTCGGGCATCCAAGCAGCAAGCGCGTTACGCCGTGGGTCGATGTTTGATGTTATG
GAGCAGCAACGATGTTACGCAGCAGGGCAGTCGCCCTAAAACAAAGTTAAACATTATGAGGGAAGCGGTG
ATCGCCGAAGTATCGACTCAACTATCAGAGGTAGTTGGCGTCATCGAGCGCCATCTCGAACCGACGTTGC
TGGCCGTACATTTGTACGGCTCCGCAGTGGATGGCGGCCTGAAGCCACACAGTGATATTGATTTGCTGGT
TACGGTGACCGTAAGGCTTGATGAAACAACGCGGCGAGCTTTGATCAACGACCTTTTGGAAACTTCGGCT
TCCCCTGGAGAGAGCGAGATTCTCCGCGCTGTAGAAGTCACCATTGTTGTGCACGACGACATCATTCCGT
GGCGTTATCCAGCTAAGCGCGAACTGCAATTTGGAGAATGGCAGCGCAATGACATTCTTGCAGGTATCTT
CGAGCCAGCCACGATCGACATTGATCTGGCTATCTTGCTGACAAAAGCAAGAGAACATAGCGTTGCCTTG
GTAGGTCCAGCGGCGGAGGAACTCTTTGATCCGGTTCCTGAACAGGATCTATTTGAGGCGCTAAATGAAA
CCTTAACGCTATGGAACTCGCCGCCCGACTGGGCTGGCGATGAGCGAAATGTAGTGCTTACGTTGTCCCG
CATTTGGTACAGCGCAGTAACCGGCAAAATCGCGCCGAAGGATGTCGCTGCCGACTGGGCAATGGAGCGC
CTGCCGGCCCAGTATCAGCCCGTCATACTTGAAGCTAGACAGGCTTATCTTGGACAAGAAGAAGATCGCT
TGGCCTCGCGCGCAGATCAGTTGGAAGAATTTGTCCACTACGTGAAAGGCGAGATCACCAAGGTAGTCGG
CAAATAACCCTCGAGCCACCCATGACCAAAATCCCTTAACGTGAGTTACGCGTCGTTCCACTGAGCGTCA
GACCCCGTAGAAAAGATCAAAGGATCTTCTTGAGATCCTTTTTTTCTGCGCGTAATCTGCTGCTTGCAAA
CAAAAAAACCACCGCTACCAGCGGTGGTTTGTTTGCCGGATCAAGAGCTACCAACTCTTTTTCCGAAGGT
AACTGGCTTCAGCAGAGCGCAGATACCAAATACTGTCCTTCTAGTGTAGCCGTAGTTAGGCCACCACTTC
AAGAACTCTGTAGCACCGCCTACATACCTCGCTCTGCTAATCCTGTTACCAGTGGCTGCTGCCAGTGGCG
ATAAGTCGTGTCTTACCGGGTTGGACTCAAGACGATAGTTACCGGATAAGGCGCAGCGGTCGGGCTGAAC
GGGGGGTTCGTGCACACAGCCCAGCTTGGAGCGAACGACCTACACCGAACTGAGATACCTACAGCGTGAG
CATTGAGAAAGCGCCACGCTTCCCGAAGGGAGAAAGGCGGACAGGTATCCGGTAAGCGGCAGGGTCGGAA
CAGGAGAGCGCACGAGGGAGCTTCCAGGGGGAAACGCCTGGTATCTTTATAGTCCTGTCGGGTTTCGCCA
CCTCTGACTTGAGCGTCGATTTTTGTGATGCTCGTCAGGGGGGCGGAGCCTATGGAAAAACGCCAGCAAC
GCGGCCTTTTTACGGTTCCTGGCCTTTTGCTGGCCTTTTGCTCACATGTTCTTTCCTGCGTTATCCCCTG
ATTCTGTGGATAACCGTATTACCGCCTTTGAGTGAGCTGATACCGCTCGCCGCAGCCGAACGACCGAGCG
CAGCGAGTCAGTGAGCGAGGAAGCGGAAGAGCGCCCAATACGCAAACCGCCTCTCCCCGCGCGTTGGCCG
ATTCATTAATGCAGCTGGCACGACAGGTTTCCCGACTGGAAAGCGGGCAGTGAGCGCAACGCAATTAATA
CGCGTACCGCTAGCCAGGAAGAGTTTGTAGAAACGCAAAAAGGCCATCCGTCAGGATGGCCTTCTGCTTA
GTTTGATGCCTGGCAGTTTATGGCGGGCGTCCTGCCCGCCACCCTCCGGGCCGTTGCTTCACAACGTTCA
AATCCGCTCCCGGCGGATTTGTCCTACTCAGGAGAGCGTTCACCGACAAACAACAGATAAAACGAAAGGC
CCAGTCTTCCGACTGAGCCTTTCGTTTTATTTGATGCCTGGCAGTTCCCTACTCTCGCG
Features (pLannotate 1.2.2; 11 found; start..end, strand, type, name):
     18..54      -  CDS            lacZα (fragment): LacZα fragment of β-galactosidase; lacZ fragment
     85..180     +  protein_bind   attL3: mutant version of attL; recombination site for the Gateway® LR reaction LR Clonase™
    186..1958    +  CDS            PAK4: PAK4_HUMAN - Also known as KIAA1142. Experimental evidence at protein level: Swiss-Prot protein existence level 1. Serine/threonine protein kinase that plays a role in a variety of different signaling pathways including cytoskeleton regulation, cell migration, growth, proliferation or cell survival. Activation by various effectors including growth factor receptors or active CDC42 and RAC1 results in a conformational change and a subsequent autophosphorylation on several serine and/or threonine residues. Phosphorylates and inactivates the protein phosphatase SSH1, leading to increased inhibitor
   1966..2059    -  protein_bind   attL2 (fragment): mutant version of attL; recombination site for the Gateway® LR reaction LR Clonase™
   2174..2197    +  promoter       Pc promoter (fragment): intI1 (promoter lies within the coding sequence); class 1 integron promoter
   2373..2429    +  CDS            GmR (fragment): gentamycin acetyltransferase; aacC1; confers resistance to gentamycin
   2436..3227    +  CDS            SmR: aminoglycoside adenylyltransferase (Murphy, 1985); aadA; confers resistance to spectinomycin and streptomycin
   3320..3908    +  rep_origin     ori: high-copy-number ColE1/pMB1/pBR322/pUC origin of replication
   4091..4183    +  CDS            lacI (fragment): lac repressor; lacI; The lac repressor binds to the lac operator to inhibit transcription in E. coli. This inhibition can be relieved by adding lactose or isopropyl-β-D-thiogalactopyranoside (IPTG).
   4238..4265    -  terminator     rrnB T2 terminator: transcription terminator T2 from the E. coli rrnB gene
   4397..4440    +  terminator     rrnB T1 terminator: Escherichia coli rrnB; transcription terminator T1 from the E. coli rrnB gene
