[The description below was written by a language model from this plasmid's Addgene catalogue record and pLannotate feature annotations shown in this document.]
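Description:
R777-E153 Hs.PAK4 is a Gateway entry clone built on the pDonor-255 backbone, carrying the complete human PAK4 open reading frame (reference transcript NM_005884.3) in a 4,469 bp plasmid. It is a bacterial propagation and shuttling vector rather than an expression construct. It replicates in E. coli from a high-copy ColE1/pUC-type origin and is selected with spectinomycin through an aadA (SmR) aminoglycoside adenylyltransferase gene. A fragment of a class 1 integron Pc promoter lies upstream of this marker. The short lacZα, lacI and gentamicin-resistance fragments in the annotation appear to be non-functional backbone remnants. The rrnB T1 and T2 terminators lie upstream of the cloning region, where they would typically insulate the insert from read-through transcription.

The roughly 1.8 kb PAK4 coding sequence encodes a serine/threonine kinase. This kinase acts downstream of CDC42 and RAC1 in cytoskeletal regulation, cell migration, proliferation and survival. The ORF is flanked by attL recombination sites, which the automated annotation labels as attL3 on the 5′ side and a partial attL2 on the 3′ side. These sites allow LR Clonase-mediated transfer of the ORF into attR-containing destination vectors. No promoter for driving PAK4 expression is annotated in the entry clone, so expression depends on the destination vector chosen.

The ORF retains its native stop codon. The clone is therefore suited to producing untagged PAK4 or N-terminally fused versions, but not C-terminal fusions. It serves as a source clone for building PAK4 expression constructs for various hosts.
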