Addgene plasmid #70437: R777-E153 Hs.PAK4
Purpose: Gateway ORF clone of human PAK4 [NM_005884.3] with stop codon (for native or N-terminal fusions)
Depositing lab: Dominic Esposito. Depositing organization: National Cancer Institute (NCI).
Backbone
  Vector backbone: pDonor-255
  Backbone size w/o insert (bp): 2693
  Vector type: Gateway Entry Clone
Growth in bacteria
  Bacterial resistance: Spectinomycin, 50 μg/mL
  Growth temperature: 37°C
  Growth strain: DH10B
  Copy number: High Copy
Gene/Insert
  Gene/Insert name: PAK4 (alt name: NM_005884.3)
  Species: H. sapiens (human)
  Insert size (bp): 1776
  Entrez Gene: PAK4
  Cloning method: Gateway Cloning
  Sequencing primers: 5′ M13F 23-mer (5'-CCCAGTCACGACGTTGTAAAACG); 3′ attLR 23-mer (5'-TAACATCAGAGATTTTGAGACAC)
Terms and licenses: Academic/Nonprofit Terms; Industry Terms: Not Available to Industry
How to cite: R777-E153 Hs.PAK4 was a gift from Dominic Esposito (Addgene plasmid # 70437 ; http://n2t.net/addgene:70437 ; RRID:Addgene_70437)
