>Addgene plasmid #70437 | R777-E153 Hs.PAK4 | addgene partial sequence | sequence record 132263 | pCR8_R1 5'-cgaaccgaacaggcttatgt-3'
GGTGTGCGTCACCCGGCAACCTTGGGTAGCAGCGAAGTCGAGGCATTTCTGTCCTGGCTGGTCTAGAGGA
TCTAAGCTTGCATGCAAATAATGATTTTATTTTGACTGATAGTGACCTGTTCGTTGCAACAAATTGATAA
GCAATGCTTTCCTATAATGCCAACTTTGTACAAGAAAGTTGATTATCTGGTGCGGTTCTGGCGCATGAGG
GGCACGATGCTGGCAGGCGGCCCTGCCTTGGCCAGGAATGGGTGCTTCAGCAGCTCGGCTGCCGTGGCCC
GCTGGGCAGGGTCTCGCACCAGCAGGCGGTCCAGGAAGCCCTTCAGGGATGGCGACACCTTGTGCAGGTT
CTTCAGTCGGGGTGGCAGGTTGTCCCGAATCATCTTCATGGCTTTGAGGGGTGGCTCGTTGAAGTAGGGG
GGCTCTCCGTCCACCATCTCAATCACCATTATCCCCAGCGACCAGATGTCTACCTCTGGCCCGTAGGGAA
GGCGGGAGATGAGCTCTGGGGCCATCCAGTAGGGCGTGCCGACCAGCGACTTCCTTCGGGGCACTTCCTT
GCTCACCTGGGCGCAGAACCCAAAGTCTGACAGCTTCACCCTGCCATCATGGGTCAGCAGGATCGAGTCG
CTCTTGATGTCCCGGTGGATGACGCCCTGGGCGTGGAGCACCGACAGGGCCTGCAGCACTGCAAGGCACA
CGGCCGCGATCTGCTCCTCGTTCATCCTGGTGTGGGTGACGATGTCGGTGAGGGCGCCTCCTTCCAGGAA
CTCCATGACCACCCAGAGCTCGTCCCCCACCAGGTAGCTGTTGTACATCTCCACCACATTCTCGTGCTGG
TAGTCCCTCATGATTACCACCTCGTTGAAGAGCAGCTCGCGCCTCTGCTGCTTGCGCAGGTCCATCTTCT
TGACGGCCACCAGCTTGCCCGAGCTGCGCACGGTGGCGATGCACACGATGCCCGTGGAGCCCTCGCCAAT
CTTGATGAAGTTGTCCAGGTAGGAGCGGGGGTCGCCTGGGTCCACCACCAGCTGCAGGGCAGCCCGGAAC
TGCTCATGG
